>Addgene plasmid #105555 | pENN.AAV.hSyn.Cre.hGH | depositor full sequence | sequence record 201077 | pENN.AAV.hSyn.Cre.hGH sequence 5039 bps
CTGCGCGCTCGCTCGCTCACTGAGGCCGCCCGGGCAAAGCCCGGGCGTCGGGCGACCTTTGGTCGCCCGG
CCTCAGTGAGCGAGCGAGCGCGCAGAGAGGGAGTGGCCAACTCCATCACTAGGGGTTCCTGCGGCCGCAC
GCGTTTTTTAAAAGAAAAGGGGGGATTGGGGGGTACAGTGCAGGGGAAAGAATAGTAGGATCTCTGCAGA
GGGCCCTGCGTATGAGTGCAAGTGGGTTTTAGGACCAGGATGAGGCGGGGTGGGGGTGCCTACCTGACGA
CCGACCCCGACCCACTGGACAAGCACCCAACCCCCATTCCCCAAATTGCGCATCCCCTATCAGAGAGGGG
GAGGGGAAACAGGATGCGGCGAGGCGCGTGCGCACTGCCAGCTTCAGCACCGCGGACAGTGCCTTCGCCC
CCGCCTGGCGGCGCGCGCCACCGCCGCCTCAGCACTGAAGGCGCGCTGACGTCACTCGCCGGTCCCCCGC
AAACTCCCCTTCCCGGCCACCTTGGTCGCGTCCGCGCCGCCGCCGGCCCAGCCGGACCGCACCACGCGAG
GCGCGAGATAGGGGGGCACGGGCGCGACCATCTGCGCTGCGGCGCCGGCGACTCAGCGCTGCCTCAGTCT
GCGGTGGGCAGCGGAGGAGTCGTGTCGTGCCTGAGAGCGCAGTCGAATTCGCCACCATGTCCAATTTACT
GACCGTACACCAAAATTTGCCTGCATTACCGGTCGATGCAACGAGTGATGAGGTTCGCAAGAACCTGATG
GACATGTTCAGGGATCGCCAGGCGTTTTCTGAGCATACCTGGAAAATGCTTCTGTCCGTTTGCCGGTCGT
GGGCGGCATGGTGCAAGTTGAATAACCGGAAATGGTTTCCCGCAGAACCTGAAGATGTTCGCGATTATCT
TCTATATCTTCAGGCGCGCGGTCTGGCAGTAAAAACTATCCAGCAACATTTGGGCCAGCTAAACATGCTT
CATCGTCGGTCCGGGCTGCCACGACCAAGTGACAGCAATGCTGTTTCACTGGTTATGCGGCGGATCCGAA
AAGAAAACGTTGATGCCGGTGAACGTGCAAAACAGGCTCTAGCGTTCGAACGCACTGATTTCGACCAGGT
TCGTTCACTCATGGAAAATAGCGATCGCTGCCAGGATATACGTAATCTGGCATTTCTGGGGATTGCTTAT
AACACCCTGTTACGTATAGCCGAAATTGCCAGGATCAGGGTTAAAGATATCTCACGTACTGACGGTGGGA
GAATGTTAATCCATATTGGCAGAACGAAAACGCTGGTTAGCACCGCAGGTGTAGAGAAGGCACTTAGCCT
GGGGGTAACTAAACTGGTCGAGCGATGGATTTCCGTCTCTGGTGTAGCTGATGATCCGAATAACTACCTG
TTTTGCCGGGTCAGAAAAAATGGTGTTGCCGCGCCATCTGCCACCAGCCAGCTATCAACTCGCGCCCTGG
AAGGGATTTTTGAAGCAACTCATCGATTGATTTACGGCGCTAAGGATGACTCTGGTCAGAGATACCTGGC
CTGGTCTGGACACAGTGCCCGTGTCGGAGCCGCGCGAGATATGGCCCGCGCTGGAGTTTCAATACCGGAG
ATCATGCAAGCTGGTGGCTGGACCAATGTAAATATTGTCATGAACTATATCCGTAACCTGGATAGTGAAA
CAGGGGCAATGGTGCGCCTGCTGGAAGATGGCGATTAGCCATTAACGCGGCGTGGTACCTCTAGAGTCGA
CCCGGGCGGCCTCGAGAGATCTACGGGTGGCATCCCTGTGACCCCTCCCCAGTGCCTCTCCTGGCCCTGG
AAGTTGCCACTCCAGTGCCCACCAGCCTTGTCCTAATAAAATTAAGTTGCATCATTTTGTCTGACTAGGT
GTCCTTCTATAATATTATGGGGTGGAGGGGGGTGGTATGGAGCAAGGGGCAAGTTGGGAAGACAACCTGT
AGGGCCTGCGGGGTCTATTGGGAACCAAGCTGGAGTGCAGTGGCACAATCTTGGCTCACTGCAATCTCCG
CCTCCTGGGTTCAAGCGATTCTCCTGCCTCAGCCTCCCGAGTTGTTGGGATTCCAGGCATGCATGACCAG
GCTCAGCTAATTTTTGTTTTTTTGGTAGAGACGGGGTTTCACCATATTGGCCAGGCTGGTCTCCAACTCC
TAATCTCAGGTGATCTACCCACCTTGGCCTCCCAAATTGCTGGGATTACAGGCGTGAACCACTGCTCCCT
TCCCTGTCCTTCTGATTTTGTAGGTAACCACGTGCGGACCGAGCGGCCGCAGGAACCCCTAGTGATGGAG
TTGGCCACTCCCTCTCTGCGCGCTCGCTCGCTCACTGAGGCCGGGCGACCAAAGGTCGCCCGACGCCCGG
GCTTTGCCCGGGCGGCCTCAGTGAGCGAGCGAGCGCGCAGCTGCCTGCAGGGGCGCCTGATGCGGTATTT
TCTCCTTACGCATCTGTGCGGTATTTCACACCGCATA
[142 nt withheld, positions 2488-2629]
C
[141 nt withheld, positions 2631-2771]
CCTTTGACGTTGGAGTCCACGTTCTTT
[37 nt withheld, positions 2799-2835]
ACCCTATCTCGGGCTATTCTTTTGATTTATAAGGGATTTTGCCGATTTCGGCCTATTGGTTAAAAAATGA
GCTGATTTAACAAAAATTTAACGCGAATTTTAACAAAATATTAACGTTTACAATTTTATGGTGCACTCTC
AGTACAATCTGCTCTGATGCCGCATAGTTAAGCCAGCCCCGACACCCGCCAACACCCGCTGACGCGCCCT
GACGGGCTTGTCTGCTCCCGGCATCCGCTTACAGACAAGCTGTGACCGTCTCCGGGAGCTGCATGTGTCA
GAGGTTTTCACCGTCATCACCGAAACGCGCGAGACGAAAGGGCCTCGTGATACGCCTATTTTTATAGGTT
AATGTCATGATAATAATGGTTTCTTAGACGTCAGGTGGCACTTTTCGGGGAAATGTGCGCGGAACCCCTA
TTTGTTTATTTTTCTAAATACATTCAAATATGTATCCGCTCATGAGACAATAACCCTGATAAATGCTTCA
ATAATATTGAAAAAGGAAGAGTATGAGTATTCAACATTTCCGTGTCGCCCTTATTCCCTTTTTTGCGGCA
TTTTGCCTTCCTGTTTTTGCTCACCCAGAAACGCTGGTGAAAGTAAAAGATGCTGAAGATCAGTTGGGTG
CACGAGTGGGTTACATCGAACTGGATCTCAACAGCGGTAAGATCCTTGAGAGTTTTCGCCCCGAAGAACG
TTTTCCAATGATGAGCACTTTTAAAGTTCTGCTATGTGGCGCGGTATTATCCCGTATTGACGCCGGGCAA
GAGCAACTCGGTCGCCGCATACACTATTCTCAGAATGACTTGGTTGAGTACTCACCAGTCACAGAAAAGC
ATCTTACGGATGGCATGACAGTAAGAGAATTATGCAGTGCTGCCATAACCATGAGTGATAACACTGCGGC
CAACTTACTTCTGACAACGATCGGAGGACCGAAGGAGCTAACCGCTTTTTTGCACAACATGGGGGATCAT
GTAACTCGCCTTGATCGTTGGGAACCGGAGCTGAATGAAGCCATACCAAACGACGAGCGTGACACCACGA
TGCCTGTAGCAATGGCAACAACGTTGCGCAAACTATTAACTGGCGAACTACTTACTCTAGCTTCCCGGCA
ACAATTAATAGACTGGATGGAGGCGGATAAAGTTGCAGGACCACTTCTGCGCTCGGCCCTTCCGGCTGGC
TGGTTTATTGCTGATAAATCTGGAGCCGGTGAGCGTGGGTCTCGCGGTATCATTGCAGCACTGGGGCCAG
ATGGTAAGCCCTCCCGTATCGTAGTTATCTACACGACGGGGAGTCAGGCAACTATGGATGAACGAAATAG
ACAGATCGCTGAGATAGGTGCCTCACTGATTAAGCATTGGTAACTGTCAGACCAAGTTTACTCATATATA
CTTTAGATTGATTTAAAACTTCATTTTTAATTTAAAAGGATCTAGGTGAAGATCCTTTTTGATAATCTCA
TGACCAAAATCCCTTAACGTGAGTTTTCGTTCCACTGAGCGTCAGACCCCGTAGAAAAGATCAAAGGATC
TTCTTGAGATCCTTTTTTTCTGCGCGTAATCTGCTGCTTGCAAACAAAAAAACCACCGCTACCAGCGGTG
GTTTGTTTGCCGGATCAAGAGCTACCAACTCTTTTTCCGAAGGTAACTGGCTTCAGCAGAGCGCAGATAC
CAAATACTGTCCTTCTAGTGTAGCCGTAGTTAGGCCACCACTTCAAGAACTCTGTAGCACCGCCTACATA
CCTCGCTCTGCTAATCCTGTTACCAGTGGCTGCTGCCAGTGGCGATAAGTCGTGTCTTACCGGGTTGGAC
TCAAGACGATAGTTACCGGATAAGGCGCAGCGGTCGGGCTGAACGGGGGGTTCGTGCACACAGCCCAGCT
TGGAGCGAACGACCTACACCGAACTGAGATACCTACAGCGTGAGCTATGAGAAAGCGCCACGCTTCCCGA
AGGGAGAAAGGCGGACAGGTATCCGGTAAGCGGCAGGGTCGGAACAGGAGAGCGCACGAGGGAGCTTCCA
GGGGGAAACGCCTGGTATCTTTATAGTCCTGTCGGGTTTCGCCACCTCTGACTTGAGCGTCGATTTTTGT
GATGCTCGTCAGGGGGGCGGAGCCTATGGAAAAACGCCAGCAACGCGGCCTTTTTACGGTTCCTGGCCTT
TTGCTGGCCTTTTGCTCACATGTCCTGCAGGCAG
Features (pLannotate 1.2.2; 13 found; start..end, strand, type, name):
    146..198     +  misc_feature   cPPT/CTS (fragment): central polypurine tract and central termination sequence of HIV-1
    225..672     +  promoter       hSyn promoter: human synapsin I promoter; confers neuron-specific expression (Kügler et al., 2003)
    687..1718    +  CDS            Cre: site-specific recombinase Cre is a site-specific recombinase from bacteriophage P1. Recombination occurs at loxP sequences.
   1775..2251    +  polyA_signal   hGH poly(A) signal: human growth hormone polyadenylation signal
   2291..2431    +  repeat_region  AAV2 ITR: inverted terminal repeat of adeno-associated virus serotype 2 inverted
   2436..2487    -  misc_feature   bom (fragment): basis of mobility region from pBR322
   2506..2886    +  rep_origin     M13 ori (sequence partly withheld): M13 bacteriophage origin of replication; arrow indicates direction of (+) strand synthesis
   2962..3011    -  misc_feature   bom (fragment): basis of mobility region from pBR322
   3113..3148    -  CDS            rop (fragment): Rop protein, which maintains plasmids at low copy number; rop
   3243..3347    +  promoter       AmpR promoter: bla
   3348..4208    +  CDS            AmpR: β-lactamase; bla; confers resistance to ampicillin, carbenicillin, and related antibiotics
   4379..4967    +  rep_origin     ori: high-copy-number ColE1/pMB1/pBR322/pUC origin of replication
   5029..130     -  repeat_region  AAV2 ITR (across the origin): inverted terminal repeat of adeno-associated virus serotype 2 inverted
