>Addgene plasmid #105555 | pENN.AAV.hSyn.Cre.hGH | addgene full sequence | sequence record 202452 | Addgene NGS Result
ACCTTTGGTCGCCCGGCCTCAGTGAGCGAGCGAGCGCGCAGAGAGGGAGTGGCCAACTCCATCACTAGGG
GTTCCTGCGGCCGCACGCGTTTTTTAAAAGAAAAGGGGGGATTGGGGGGTACAGTGCAGGGGAAAGAATA
GTAGGATCTCTGCAGAGGGCCCTGCGTATGAGTGCAAGTGGGTTTTAGGACCAGGATGAGGCGGGGTGGG
GGTGCCTACCTGACGACCGACCCCGACCCACTGGACAAGCACCCAACCCCCATTCCCCAAATTGCGCATC
CCCTATCAGAGAGGGGGAGGGGAAACAGGATGCGGCGAGGCGCGTGCGCACTGCCAGCTTCAGCACCGCG
GACAGTGCCTTCGCCCCCGCCTGGCGGCGCGCGCCACCGCCGCCTCAGCACTGAAGGCGCGCTGACGTCA
CTCGCCGGTCCCCCGCAAACTCCCCTTCCCGGCCACCTTGGTCGCGTCCGCGCCGCCGCCGGCCCAGCCG
GACCGCACCACGCGAGGCGCGAGATAGGGGGGCACGGGCGCGACCATCTGCGCTGCGGCGCCGGCGACTC
AGCGCTGCCTCAGTCTGCGGTGGGCAGCGGAGGAGTCGTGTCGTGCCTGAGAGCGCAGTCGAATTCGCCA
CCATGTCCAATTTACTGACCGTACACCAAAATTTGCCTGCATTACCGGTCGATGCAACGAGTGATGAGGT
TCGCAAGAACCTGATGGACATGTTCAGGGATCGCCAGGCGTTTTCTGAGCATACCTGGAAAATGCTTCTG
TCCGTTTGCCGGTCGTGGGCGGCATGGTGCAAGTTGAATAACCGGAAATGGTTTCCCGCAGAACCTGAAG
ATGTTCGCGATTATCTTCTATATCTTCAGGCGCGCGGTCTGGCAGTAAAAACTATCCAGCAACATTTGGG
CCAGCTAAACATGCTTCATCGTCGGTCCGGGCTGCCACGACCAAGTGACAGCAATGCTGTTTCACTGGTT
ATGCGGCGGATCCGAAAAGAAAACGTTGATGCCGGTGAACGTGCAAAACAGGCTCTAGCGTTCGAACGCA
CTGATTTCGACCAGGTTCGTTCACTCATGGAAAATAGCGATCGCTGCCAGGATATACGTAATCTGGCATT
TCTGGGGATTGCTTATAACACCCTGTTACGTATAGCCGAAATTGCCAGGATCAGGGTTAAAGATATCTCA
CGTACTGACGGTGGGAGAATGTTAATCCATATTGGCAGAACGAAAACGCTGGTTAGCACCGCAGGTGTAG
AGAAGGCACTTAGCCTGGGGGTAACTAAACTGGTCGAGCGATGGATTTCCGTCTCTGGTGTAGCTGATGA
TCCGAATAACTACCTGTTTTGCCGGGTCAGAAAAAATGGTGTTGCCGCGCCATCTGCCACCAGCCAGCTA
TCAACTCGCGCCCTGGAAGGGATTTTTGAAGCAACTCATCGATTGATTTACGGCGCTAAGGATGACTCTG
GTCAGAGATACCTGGCCTGGTCTGGACACAGTGCCCGTGTCGGAGCCGCGCGAGATATGGCCCGCGCTGG
AGTTTCAATACCGGAGATCATGCAAGCTGGTGGCTGGACCAATGTAAATATTGTCATGAACTATATCCGT
AACCTGGATAGTGAAACAGGGGCAATGGTGCGCCTGCTGGAAGATGGCGATTAGCCATTAACGCGGCGTG
GTACCTCTAGAGTCGACCCGGGCGGCCTCGAGAGATCTACGGGTGGCATCCCTGTGACCCCTCCCCAGTG
CCTCTCCTGGCCCTGGAAGTTGCCACTCCAGTGCCCACCAGCCTTGTCCTAATAAAATTAAGTTGCATCA
TTTTGTCTGACTAGGTGTCCTTCTATAATATTATGGGGTGGAGGGGGGTGGTATGGAGCAAGGGGCAAGT
TGGGAAGACAACCTGTAGGGCCTGCGGGGTCTATTGGGAACCAAGCTGGAGTGCAGTGGCACAATCTTGG
CTCACTGCAATCTCCGCCTCCTGGGTTCAAGCGATTCTCCTGCCTCAGCCTCCCGAGTTGTTGGGATTCC
AGGCATGCATGACCAGGCTCAGCTAATTTTTGTTTTTTTGGTAGAGACGGGGTTTCACCATATTGGCCAG
GCTGGTCTCCAACTCCTAATCTCAGGTGATCTACCCACCTTGGCCTCCCAAATTGCTGGGATTACAGGCG
TGAACCACTGCTCCCTTCCCTGTCCTTCTGATTTTGTAGGTAACCACGTGCGGACCGAGCGGCCGCAGGA
ACCCCTAGTGATGGAGTTGGCCACTCCCTCTCTGCGCGCTCGCTCGCTCACTGAGGCCGGGCGACCAAAG
GTCGCCCGACGCCCGGGCTTTGCCCGGGCGGCCTCAGTGAGCGAGCGAGCGCGCAGCTGCCTGCAGGGGC
GCCTGATGCGGTATTTTCTCCTTACGCATCTGTGCGGTATTTCACACCGCATA
[95 nt withheld, positions 2434-2528]
T
[46 nt withheld, positions 2530-2575]
C
[141 nt withheld, positions 2577-2717]
CCTTTGACGTTGGAGTCCACGTTCTTT
[37 nt withheld, positions 2745-2781]
ACTCTATCTCGGGCTATTCTTTTGATTTATAAGGGATTTTGCCGATTTCGGTCTATTGGTTAAAAAATGA
GCTGATTTAACAAAAATTTAACGCGAATTTTAACAAAATATTAACGTTTACAATTTTATGGTGCACTCTC
AGTACAATCTGCTCTGATGCCGCATAGTTAAGCCAGCCCCGACACCCGCCAACACCCGCTGACGCGCCCT
GACGGGCTTGTCTGCTCCCGGCATCCGCTTACAGACAAGCTGTGACCGTCTCCGGGAGCTGCATGTGTCA
GAGGTTTTCACCGTCATCACCGAAACGCGCGAGACGAAAGGGCCTCGTGATACGCCTATTTTTATAGGTT
AATGTCATGATAATAATGGTTTCTTAGACGTCAGGTGGCACTTTTCGGGGAAATGTGCGCGGAACCCCTA
TTTGTTTATTTTTCTAAATACATTCAAATATGTATCCGCTCATGAGACAATAACCCTGATAAATGCTTCA
ATAATATTGAAAAAGGAAGAGTATGAGTATTCAACATTTCCGTGTCGCCCTTATTCCCTTTTTTGCGGCA
TTTTGCCTTCCTGTTTTTGCTCACCCAGAAACGCTGGTGAAAGTAAAAGATGCTGAAGATCAGTTGGGTG
CACGAGTGGGTTACATCGAACTGGATCTCAACAGCGGTAAGATCCTTGAGAGTTTTCGCCCCGAAGAACG
TTTTCCAATGATGAGCACTTTTAAAGTTCTGCTATGTGGCGCGGTATTATCCCGTATTGACGCCGGGCAA
GAGCAACTCGGTCGCCGCATACACTATTCTCAGAATGACTTGGTTGAGTACTCACCAGTCACAGAAAAGC
ATCTTACGGATGGCATGACAGTAAGAGAATTATGCAGTGCTGCCATAACCATGAGTGATAACACTGCGGC
CAACTTACTTCTGACAACGATCGGAGGACCGAAGGAGCTAACCGCTTTTTTGCACAACATGGGGGATCAT
GTAACTCGCCTTGATCGTTGGGAACCGGAGCTGAATGAAGCCATACCAAACGACGAGCGTGACACCACGA
TGCCTGTAGCAATGGCAACAACGTTGCGCAAACTATTAACTGGCGAACTACTTACTCTAGCTTCCCGGCA
ACAATTAATAGACTGGATGGAGGCGGATAAAGTTGCAGGACCACTTCTGCGCTCGGCCCTTCCGGCTGGC
TGGTTTATTGCTGATAAATCTGGAGCCGGTGAGCGTGGGTCTCGCGGTATCATTGCAGCACTGGGGCCAG
ATGGTAAGCCCTCCCGTATCGTAGTTATCTACACGACGGGGAGTCAGGCAACTATGGATGAACGAAATAG
ACAGATCGCTGAGATAGGTGCCTCACTGATTAAGCATTGGTAACTGTCAGACCAAGTTTACTCATATATA
CTTTAGATTGATTTAAAACTTCATTTTTAATTTAAAAGGATCTAGGTGAAGATCCTTTTTGATAATCTCA
TGACCAAAATCCCTTAACGTGAGTTTTCGTTCCACTGAGCGTCAGACCCCGTAGAAAAGATCAAAGGATC
TTCTTGAGATCCTTTTTTTCTGCGCGTAATCTGCTGCTTGCAAACAAAAAAACCACCGCTACCAGCGGTG
GTTTGTTTGCCGGATCAAGAGCTACCAACTCTTTTTCCGAAGGTAACTGGCTTCAGCAGAGCGCAGATAC
CAAATACTGTTCTTCTAGTGTAGCCGTAGTTAGGCCACCACTTCAAGAACTCTGTAGCACCGCCTACATA
CCTCGCTCTGCTAATCCTGTTACCAGTGGCTGCTGCCAGTGGCGATAAGTCGTGTCTTACCGGGTTGGAC
TCAAGACGATAGTTACCGGATAAGGCGCAGCGGTCGGGCTGAACGGGGGGTTCGTGCACACAGCCCAGCT
TGGAGCGAACGACCTACACCGAACTGAGATACCTACAGCGTGAGCTATGAGAAAGCGCCACGCTTCCCGA
AGGGAGAAAGGCGGACAGGTATCCGGTAAGCGGCAGGGTCGGAACAGGAGAGCGCACGAGGGAGCTTCCA
GGGGGAAACGCCTGGTATCTTTATAGTCCTGTCGGGTTTCGCCACCTCTGACTTGAGCGTCGATTTTTGT
GATGCTCGTCAGGGGGGCGGAGCCTATGGAAAAACGCCAGCAACGCGGCCTTTTTACGGTTCCTGGCCTT
TTGCTGGCCTTTTGCTCACATGTCCTGCAGGCAGCTGCGCGCTCGCTCGCTCACTGAGGCCGCCCGGGCG
TCGGGCG
Features (pLannotate 1.2.2; 14 found; start..end, strand, type, name):
      1..76      -  repeat_region  AAV2 ITR (fragment): inverted terminal repeat of adeno-associated virus serotype 2 inverted
     92..144     +  misc_feature   cPPT/CTS (fragment): central polypurine tract and central termination sequence of HIV-1
    171..618     +  promoter       hSyn promoter: human synapsin I promoter; confers neuron-specific expression (Kügler et al., 2003)
    633..1664    +  CDS            Cre: site-specific recombinase Cre is a site-specific recombinase from bacteriophage P1. Recombination occurs at loxP sequences.
   1721..2197    +  polyA_signal   hGH poly(A) signal: human growth hormone polyadenylation signal
   2237..2377    +  repeat_region  AAV2 ITR: inverted terminal repeat of adeno-associated virus serotype 2 inverted
   2382..2433    -  misc_feature   bom (fragment): basis of mobility region from pBR322
   2452..2907    +  rep_origin     f1 ori (sequence partly withheld): f1 bacteriophage origin of replication; arrow indicates direction of (+) strand synthesis
   2908..2957    -  misc_feature   bom (fragment): basis of mobility region from pBR322
   3059..3094    -  CDS            rop (fragment): Rop protein, which maintains plasmids at low copy number; rop
   3189..3293    +  promoter       AmpR promoter: bla
   3294..4154    +  CDS            AmpR: β-lactamase; bla; confers resistance to ampicillin, carbenicillin, and related antibiotics
   4325..4913    +  rep_origin     ori: high-copy-number ColE1/pMB1/pBR322/pUC origin of replication
   4975..5020    -  repeat_region  AAV2 ITR (fragment): inverted terminal repeat of adeno-associated virus serotype 2 inverted
