[The description below was written by a language model from this plasmid's Addgene catalogue record and pLannotate feature annotations shown in this document.]
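Description:
pENN.AAV.hSyn.Cre.hGH is an adeno-associated virus transfer (cis) plasmid built on a pAAV backbone for neuron-directed expression of Cre recombinase in mammalian cells. The payload sits between two AAV2 inverted terminal repeats, which are the only viral sequences needed in cis for replication and packaging of the intervening DNA into AAV capsids when rep, cap and helper functions are supplied separately. Inside the ITRs, the human synapsin I (hSyn) promoter, which confers neuron-specific expression, drives the coding sequence for bacteriophage P1 Cre, and transcripts are terminated by the human growth hormone polyadenylation signal. No tag, reporter or post-transcriptional enhancer is annotated, so the cassette is compact and delivers untagged Cre alone. A short fragment matched to the HIV-1 cPPT/CTS is called just upstream of the promoter; it is a partial hit and the record assigns it no role.

Outside the ITRs, the bacterial backbone carries a high-copy ColE1/pUC-type origin, a β-lactamase gene with its own promoter for ampicillin selection, an f1/M13 phage origin, and remnants of the pBR322 bom and rop regions. The two sequence records, an NGS result of 5,028 nt and a depositor sequence of 5,039 nt, show the same architecture. They differ mainly in the left ITR, which spans the numbering origin and appears as fragments in the NGS record, a common pattern for these repeat-rich, recombination-prone elements and consistent with propagation in a stabilising strain. The construct is typically packaged into AAV (an AAV9 preparation is noted) and used to recombine loxP-flanked alleles or activate Cre-dependent transgenes selectively in neurons.
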