Addgene plasmid #105555: pENN.AAV.hSyn.Cre.hGH
Purpose: AAV expression of Cre from hSyn promoter
Depositing lab: James M. Wilson.
Backbone
  Vector backbone: pAAV
  Vector type: Mammalian Expression, AAV, Cre/Lox
Growth in bacteria
  Bacterial resistance: Ampicillin, 100 μg/mL
  Growth temperature: 37°C
  Growth strain: NEB Stable
  Copy number: Unknown
Gene/Insert
  Gene/Insert name: Cre
  Promoter: hSyn
  Cloning method: Unknown
Terms and licenses: Academic/Nonprofit Terms; Industry Terms: Not Available to Industry
Depositor comments: Penn Vector Core number p4175
How to cite: pENN.AAV.hSyn.Cre.hGH was a gift from James M. Wilson (Addgene plasmid # 105555 ; http://n2t.net/addgene:105555 ; RRID:Addgene_105555) For viral preps, please replace (Addgene plasmid # 105555) in the above sentence with: (Addgene viral prep # 105555-AAV9)
